Addgene plasmid #24690: G1A
Depositing lab: Jeanne Lawrence. Depositing organization: University of Massachusetts, Worcester. Publication: XIST RNA paints the inactive X chromosome at interphase: evidence for a novel RNA involved in nuclear/chromosome structure. Clemson CM, McNeil JA, Willard HF, Lawrence JB. J Cell Biol. 1996 Feb . 132(3):259-75. 10.1083/jcb.132.3.259 PubMed 8636206.
Backbone
  Vector backbone: puc18
  Backbone manufacturer: GenScript
  Backbone size w/o insert (bp): 2686
  Vector type: plasmid cloning vector
Growth in bacteria
  Bacterial resistance: Ampicillin, 100 μg/mL
  Growth temperature: 37°C
  Growth strain: DH5alpha
  Copy number: Unknown
Gene/Insert
  Gene/Insert name: human XIST (alt name: XIST)
  Species: H. sapiens (human)
  Insert size (bp): 9400
  Mutation: Genomic insert. Includes introns 5-8.
  GenBank ID: NG_016172
  Entrez Gene: XIST (a.k.a. DXS1089, DXS399E, LINC00001, NCRNA00001, SXI1, swd66)
  Cloning method: Restriction Enzyme; 5′ cloning site BgIII (unknown if destroyed); 3′ cloning site EcoRI (unknown if destroyed)
  Sequencing primers: 5′ n/a; 3′ n/a
Resource information
  A portion of this plasmid was derived from a plasmid made by: Huntinton Willard (Duke University).
Terms and licenses: Academic/Nonprofit Terms; Industry Terms: Not Available to Industry
How to cite: G1A was a gift from Jeanne Lawrence (Addgene plasmid # 24690 ; http://n2t.net/addgene:24690 ; RRID:Addgene_24690)
