[The description below was written by a language model from this plasmid's Addgene catalogue record and pLannotate feature annotations shown in this document.]
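Description:
G1A is a pUC18-based bacterial cloning plasmid carrying a large genomic fragment of the human XIST gene, the long noncoding RNA that coats the inactive X chromosome. The catalogue lists the insert as about 9.4 kb of genomic DNA including introns 5–8, cloned between BglII and EcoRI sites whose retention is unknown. Two full-sequence records of roughly 12.3 kb, differing by only three nucleotides, are consistent with that insert plus the 2.7 kb backbone. The plasmid is propagated in E. coli through the high-copy pUC-type ColE1/pMB1 origin and selected with ampicillin via the β-lactamase gene and its native promoter, although the record gives the copy number as unknown.

The annotated features are mostly backbone remnants: the lac promoter, operator and CAP binding site lie on one side of the insert, and the lacZα fragment and polylinker pieces on the other, showing that the genomic fragment interrupts the lacZα region. Short fragments of lacI, rop and the bom region are also detected. Within the roughly 9.6 kb unannotated stretch, the software recognises only a conserved XIST 3′ intron motif, which agrees with the intron-containing genomic origin. A short match to C9orf85 in the same region is probably an incidental similarity hit rather than a real coding element.

No eukaryotic promoter, polyadenylation signal or mammalian selection marker is annotated, so the plasmid appears to be a source of cloned XIST sequence rather than an expression vector. The associated publication describes XIST RNA painting the inactive X at interphase, which suggests use as template for hybridization probes to detect XIST RNA or the gene locus, though the record does not state this purpose explicitly.
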