Features (pLannotate 1.2.2; 14 found; start..end, strand, type, name):
    137..236     +  misc_feature   bom (fragment): basis of mobility region from pBR322
    242..396     -  CDS            lacZα (fragment): LacZα fragment of β-galactosidase; lacZ fragment
    399..455     -  misc_feature   MCS: pUC18/19 multiple cloning site
    473..495     +  misc_feature   MCS (fragment): pUC18/19 multiple cloning site
   8351..8418    +  ncRNA          XIST intron: Accession: RF02266 - XIST 3' intron conserved motif
   9541..9750    +  CDS            C9orf85 (fragment): CI085_HUMAN - Experimental evidence at protein level: Swiss-Prot protein existence level 1. From Homo sapiens (Human).
  10105..10127   -  protein_bind   lac operator (fragment): The lac repressor binds to the lac operator to inhibit transcription in E. coli. This inhibition can be relieved by adding lactose or isopropyl-β-D-thiogalactopyranoside (IPTG). lac repressor encoded by lacI
  10131..10161   -  promoter       lac promoter: promoter for the E. coli lac operon
  10176..10197   -  protein_bind   CAP binding site: CAP binding activates transcription in the presence of cAMP. E. coli catabolite activator protein
  10210..10302   -  CDS            lacI (fragment): lac repressor; lacI; The lac repressor binds to the lac operator to inhibit transcription in E. coli. This inhibition can be relieved by adding lactose or isopropyl-β-D-thiogalactopyranoside (IPTG).
  10485..11073   -  rep_origin     ori: high-copy-number ColE1/pMB1/pBR322/pUC origin of replication
  11244..12104   -  CDS            AmpR: β-lactamase; bla; confers resistance to ampicillin, carbenicillin, and related antibiotics
  12105..12209   -  promoter       AmpR promoter: bla
  12304..35      +  CDS            rop (fragment) (across the origin): Rop protein, which maintains plasmids at low copy number; rop
>Addgene plasmid #24690 | G1A | addgene full sequence | sequence record 450000 | Addgene NGS Result
TCGCGCGTTTCGGTGATGACGGTGAAAACCTCTGACACATGCAGCTCCCGGAGACGGTCACAGCTTGTCT
GTAAGCGGATGCCGGGAGCAGACAAGCCCGTCAGGGCGCGTCAGCGGGTGTTGGCGGGTGTCGGGGCTGG
CTTAACTATGCGGCATCAGAGCAGATTGTACTGAGAGTGCACCATATGCGGTGTGAAATACCGCACAGAT
GCGTAAGGAGAAAATACCGCATCAGGCGCCATTCGCCATTCAGGCTGCGCAACTGTTGGGAAGGGCGATC
GGTGCGGGCCTCTTCGCTATTACGCCAGCTGGCGAAAGGGGGATGTGCTGCAAGGCGATTAAGTTGGGTA
ACGCCAGGGTTTTCCCAGTCACGACGTTGTAAAACGACGGCCAGTGCCAAGCTTGCATGCCTGCAGGTCG
ACTCTAGAGGATCCCCGGGTACCGAGCTCGAATTCGAGCTCGCCCGGGGATCGATCCTCTAGAGTCGACC
TGCAGCCCAAGCTTGGATCCGCCCACCTCAACCTCCCAAAGTGCTGGGATTATGGGCGTGAGCCACCGCG
CCCGGCAGTTCTGGTCTTTAACTAAGGTATAAGGCTATGACTGGTAGTGGTGTCTCTAGTGACTCATCAA
GTGATATTTGGCAAGACATTTTCCCATTTATGCCAGTTTCCTATTCTGTTGAATGAGGAAATTTTCTCTC
TAAAGACCTAAAAGTTTTGACTTTATAGGTTTCAAAGTTCTGTGGAAACATTTTCTATTGCTTATTAATT
TGAATCTTATGTAACTCTAGCACAGTACTCAATATTTATGGCATTTACATGGTTTATCTCATGTTTTTTT
ATAGCTCTTCATTGTTCCTATCTGCCAAATCATTATACTTCCTACAAGCAGTGCAGAGAGCTGAGTCTTC
AGCAGGTCCAAGAAATTTGAACACACTGAAGGAAGTCAGCCTTCCCACCTGAAGATCAACATGCCTGGCA
CTCTAGCACTTGAGGATAGCTGAATGAAGTAAGTTGTTGATGTTGCAGTCCTGTGAGGATCACTTCAGAA
CTGTTATAACAGCTGTTTTTTGGGAGCTGGTGTTGGATGGGGTGTGTTGGTCTAATGTGAAGTGGGGCTA
AATGTGAGATGGAAAGATGACCAGTCTTCCATATTACTGACTGGGTTCACTGAAGCAACTCAAAGACATT
ATGGTCTTCTTACCAGTTGTATCACAGAAGAATTTAGCCTTTGCTTGTGTGTTCTATGTCTTCACTGTAT
AGGCCCTCTGTCATTCTTAGAGCCTTAAACGTTGAGAAGCTTAAAACACCATTTCTGCTTTCTGCTGAAA
GGGTAACCCTTTCTCATCTCCGTTTGTGAGAGACTCTGTCGTCAGTTAAGATTAGTGTAAAAAGAAAACT
AAACTCTGAAGTAGCCATTATAAAAGTGTGAGAATGAAGTCAGTTTTCTAAAGAGTTGGGGAAAGGTGAT
GCTAAAGGAGGGGATTGAGCAAGTCCTATCAAAGAGCCTTTTATGAAAATACTTAGTCATCTGTGACATC
CCATTTGGCTCTTCCAGAAATCCTAGTAAATAGTTGTAACAGGATGTTAAGAGGCATACATTGTGTGTTT
TAAATCCTCTGCTACTCATTAGGTATATGACCTTTGACAACTTAAAGTCTCTAGACTTCTCTGTTTGTGA
GGGTTAAATGAAATCATGTATGTAAAGTGCTCACCTATTGCAGTGCCTGGCACATGTCAAGTAAAAGGTA
ACCCAAGAAGACTCATAAGTTCATTTCCCACAATATAAGTGACCACTAGCACTATCAGGTAGCAGGCAGA
GTTGGCATGCTTTGGTTCTATGTAAGAAATCCCTAAGGTAAAAGTTTATAAATAGAAGAGCATCTGTGTT
GGTATTGGTGGTTGTTATTATTGTAGTACTATAAGTAGTATTCGTAGTAACAATAGTTTATTATAATTAC
TAATGACACTTTTTGATTTTTTTTATCTTTCTGTGATGCTTTTCATGCCTCTTGTGCCCCTCACTGTATC
TTGCCTCTTCTACTACTTACTTCCTCTGAATGTCTGCCTTTGCTTATCTCTTGCACTCAAGTGTGTATTT
CTTTGTCTCTTTCTTTCTTGTCTTTGCTCTTTGTTCTCTATCTAAAGTGTGTCTTACCCATTTCCATGTT
TCTCTTGCTAATTTCTTTCGTGTGTGCCTTTGCCTCATTTTCTCTTTTTGTTCACAAGAGTGGTCTGTGT
CTTGTCTTAGACATATCTCTCATTTTTCATTTTGTTGCTATTTCTCTTTGCTCTCCTAGATGTGGCTCTT
CTTTCACGCTTTATTTCATGTCTCCTTTTTGGGTCACATGCTGTGTGCTTTTTGTCCTTTTCTTGTTCTG
TCTACCTCTCCTTTCTCTGCCTACCTCTCTTTTCTCTTTGTGAACTGTGATTATTTGTTACCCCTTCCCC
TTCTCGTTCGTTTTAAATTTCACCTTTTTTCTGAGTCTGGCCTCCTTTCTGCTGTTTCTACTTTTTATCT
CACATTTCTCATTTCTGCATTTCCTTTCTGCCTCTCTTGGGCTATTCTCTCTCTCCTCCCCTGCGTGCCT
CAGCATCTCTTGCTGTTTGTGATTTTCTATTTCAGTATTAATCTCTGTTGGCTTGTATTTGTTCTCTGCT
TCTTCCCTTTCTACTCACCTTTGAGTATTTCAGCCTCTTCATGAATCTATCTCCCTCTCTTTGATTTCAT
GTAATCTCTCCTTAAATATTTCTTTGCATATGTGGGCAAGTGTACGTGTGTGTGTGTCATGTGTGGCAGA
GGGGCTTCCTAACCCCTGCCTGATAGGTGCAGAACGTCGGCTATCAGAGCAAGCATTGTGGAGCGGTTCC
TTATGCCAGGCTGCCATGTGAGATGATCCAAGACCAAAACAAGGCCCTAGACTGCAGTAAAACCCAGAAC
TCAAGTAGGGCAGAAGGTGGAAGGCTCATATGGATAGAAGGCCCAAAGTATAAGACAGATGGTTTGAGAC
TTGAGACCCGAGGACTAAGATGGAAAGCCCATGTTCCAAGATAGATAGAAGCCTCAGGCCTGAAACCAAC
AAAAGCCTCAAGAGCCAAGAAAACAGAGGGTGGCCTGAATTGGACCGAAGGCCTGAGTTGGATGGAAGTC
TCAAGGCTTGAGTTAGAAGTCTTAAGACCTGGGACAGGACACATGGAAGGCCTAAGAACTGAGACTTGTG
ACACAAGGCCAACGACCTAAGATTAGCCCAGGGTTGTAGCTGGAAGACCTACAACCCAAGGATGGAAGGC
CCCTGTCACAAAGCCTACCTAGATGGATAGAGGACCCAAGCGAAAAAGGTATCTCAAGACTAACGGCCGG
AATCTGGAGGCCCATGACCCAGAACCCAGGAAGGATAGAAGCTTGAAGACCTGGGGAAATCCCAAGATGA
GAACCCTAAACCCTACCTCTTTTCTATTGTTTACACTTCTTACTCTTAGATATTTCCAGTTCTCCTGTTT
ATCTTTAAGCCTGATTCTTTTGAGATGTACTTTTTGATGTTGCCGGTTACCTTTAGATTGACAGTATTAT
GCCTGGGCCAGTCTTGAGCCAGCTTTAAATCACAGCTTTTACCTATTTGTTAGGCTATAGTGTTTTGTAA
ACTTCTGTTTCTATTCACATCTTCTCCACTTGAGAGAGACACCAAAATCCAGTCAGTATCTAATCTGGCT
TTTGTTAACTTCCCTCAGGAGCAGACATTCATATAGGTGATACTGTATTTCAGTCCTTTCTTTTGACCCC
AGAAGCCCTAGACTGAGAAGATAAAATGGTCAGGTTGTTGGGGAAAAAAAAGTGCCAGGCTCTCTAGAGA
AAAATGTGAAGAGATGCTCCAGGCCAATGAGAAGAATTAGACAAGAAATACACAGATGTGCCAGACTTCT
GAGAAGCACCTGCCAGCAACAGCTTCCTTCTTTGAGCTTAGGTGAGCAGGATTCTGGGGTTTGGGATTTC
TAGTGATGGTTATGGAAAGGGTGACTGTGCCTGGGACAAAGCGAGGTCCCAAGGGGACAGCCTGAACTCC
CTGCTCATAGTAGTGGCCAAATAATTTGGTGGACTGTGCCAACGCTACTCCTGGGTTTAATACCCATCTC
TAGGCTTAAAGATGAGAGAACCTGGGACTGTTGAGCATGTTTAATACTTTCCTTGATTTTTTTCTTCCTG
TTTATGTGGGAAGTTGATTTAAATGACTGATAATGTGTATGAAAGCACTGTAAAACATAAGAGAAAAACC
AATTAGTGTATTGGCAATCATGCAGTTAACATTTGAAAGTGCAGTGTAAATTGTGAAGCATTATGTAAAT
CAGGGGTCCACAGTTTTTCTGTAAGGGGTCAAATCATAAATACTTTAGACTGTGGGCCATATGGTTTCTG
TTACATATTTGTTTTTTAAACAACGTTTTTATAAGGTCAAAATCATTCTTAGTTTTTGAGCCAATTGGAT
TTGGCCTGCTGTTCATAGCTTACCACCCCCTGATGTATTATTTGTTATTCAGAGAAAATTTCTGAATACT
ACTAGTTTCCTTTTCTGTGCCTGTCCCTGTGCTAGGCACTAAAAATGCAATGATTATTGATATCTAGGTG
ACCTGAAAAAAAATAGTGAATGTGCTTTGTAAACTGTAAAGCACTTGTATTCTACTGTGATAAGCGTTGT
GGATACAAAGAAAGGAGCAAGCATAAAAAAGTGCTCTTTCAAAAGGATATAGTACTATGCAGACACAAGG
AATTGTTTGATAAATGAATAAATTATATGTATATTTGAGGCCAATTTGTGTTTGCTGCTCTGGTAATTTT
GAGTAAAAATGCAGTATTCCAGGTATCAGAAACGAAAACACATGGAAACTGCTTTTAAACTTTAAAATAT
ACTGAAAACATAAGGGACTAAGCTTGTTGTGGTCACCTATAATGTGCCAGATACCATGCTGGGTGCTAGA
GCTACCAAAGGGGGAAAAGTATTCTCATAGAACAAAAAATTTCAGAAAGGTGCATATTAAAGTGCTTTGT
AAACTAAAGCATGATACAAATGTCAATGGGCTACATATTTATGAATGAATGAATGGATGAATGAATATTA
AGTGCCTCTTACATACCAGCTATTTTGGGTACTGTAAAATACAAGATTAATTCTCCTATGTAATAAGAGG
AAAGTTTATCCTCTATACTATTCAGATGTAAGGAATGATATATTGCTTAATTTTAAACAATCAAGACTTT
ACTGGTGAGGTTAAGTTAAATTATTACTGATACATTTTTCCAGGTAACCAGGAAAGAGCTAGTATGAGGA
AATGAAGTAATAGATGTGAGATCCAGACCGAAAGTCACTTAATTCAGCTTGCGAATGTGCTTTCTAAATT
ATAAAGCACTTGTAAATGAAAAATTTGATGCTTTCTGTATGAATAAAACTTTCTGTAAGCTAGGTATTGT
CTCTACAAAATTCTCATTGTATAGTTAAACCACAGTGAGAAGGGTTCTATAAGTAGTTATACAAACCAAG
GGTTTAAATACCTGTTAAATAGATCAATTTTGATTGCCTACTATGTGAACTCACTGTTAAAGGCACTGAA
AATTTATCATATTTCATTTAGCCACAGCCAAAAATAAGGCAATACCTATGTTAGCATTTTGTGAACTCTA
AGGCACCATATAAATGTAACTGTTGATTTTCTCACTTGGTGCTGGGTACTAGGTTTATAAAATTGTATGA
TAGTTATTATATTGTGCAAATAAAGTAGGAAAATTTGAATAACAATGATTATCTTTTGAATACGCATACG
CAAGGGATTGGTTGTCTGAAGAATGCCACTATAGTAGTTATCTATTGTGTGCCAATCTCATTGCTAGGCA
TTGGGGATGCAAAGATAAACCATCTTTATTGTGTCTTGGGTAGCAGAAGAAAATATGTGTAAAATCAATT
TATAATTTGTAAACTGCCACCCATATATAAGCTATATCTGCTGAATGATCATTGATTACTCTTATCCTTA
GAGATAACAACTGGGGGCACAAACATTTATTATCATTATTGAACCTACAACAGAGATCTATGTGTAGATT
TACAAAGCCTACAGTTCTATACAGATAGGAATGAACTATTGGCTTACTGAATGGTGATTACTTTCTGTGG
GGCTCGGAACTACATGCCCTAGGATATAAAAATGATGTTATCATTATAGAGTGCTCACAGAAGGAAATGA
AGTAATATAGGTGTGAGATCCAGACCAAAAGTCATTTAACAAGTTTATTCAGTGATGAAAACATGGGACA
AATGGACTAATATAAGGCAGTGTACTAAGCTGAGTAGAGAGATAAAGTCCTGTCCAGAAGATACATGCTT
CCTGGCCTGATTGAGGAGATGGAAAATTTTTGCAAAAAACAAGGTGTTGTGGTCTTCCATCCAGTTTCTT
AAGTGCTGATGATAAAAGTGAATTAGACCCACCTTGACCTGGCCTACAGAAGTAAAGGAGTAAAAATAAA
TGCCTCAGGCGTGCTTTTTGATTCATTTGATAAACAAAGCATCTTTTATGTGGAATATACCATTCTGGGT
CCTGAGGATAAGAGAGATGAGGGCATTAGATCACTGACAGCTGAAGATAGAAGAACATCTTTGGTTTGAT
TGTTTAAATAATATTTCAATGCCTATTCTCTGCAAGGTACTATGTTTCGTAAATTAAATAGGTCTGGCCC
AGAAGACCCACTCAATTGCCTTTGAGATTAAAAAAAAAAAAAAAAAGAAAGAAAAATGCAAGTTTCTTTC
AAAATAAAGAGACATTTTTCCTAGTTTCAGGAATCCCCCAAATCACTTCCTCATTGGCTTAGTTTAAAGC
CAGGAGACTGATAAAAGGGCTCAGGGTTTGTTCTTTAATTCATTAACTAAACATTCTGCTTTTATTACAG
TTAAATGGTTCAAGATGTAACAACTAGTTTTAAAGGTATTTGCTCATTGGTCTGGCTTAGAGACAGGAAG
ACATATGAGCAATAAAAAAAAGATTCTTTTGCATTTACCAATTTAGTAAAAATTTATTAAAACTGAATAA
AGTGCTGTTCTTAAGTGCTTGAAAGACGTAAACCAAAGTGCACTTTATCTCATTTATCTTATGGTGGAAA
CACAGGAACAAATTCTCTAAGAGACTGTGTTTCTTTAGTTGAGAAGAAACTTCATTGAGTAGCTGTGATA
TGTTCGATACTAAGGAAAAACTAAACAGATCACCTTTGACATGCGTTGTAGAGTGGGAATAAGAGAGGGC
TTTTTATTTTTTCGTTCATACGAGTATTGATGAAGATGATACTAAATGCTAAATGAAATATATCTGCTCC
AAAAGGCATTTATTCTGACTTGGAGATGCAACAAAAACACAAAAATGGAATGAAGTGATACTCTTCATCA
AACAGAAGTGACTGTTATCTCAACCATTTTGTTAAATCCTAAACAGAAAACAAAAAAAATCATGACGAAA
AGACACTTGCTTATTAATTGGCTTGGAAAGTAGAATATAGGAGAAAGGTTACTGTTTATTTTTTTTCATG
TATTCATTCATTCTACAAATATATTCGGGTGCCAATAGGTACTTGGTATAAGGTTTTTGGCCCCAGAGAC
ATGGGAAAAAAATGCATGCCTTCCCAGAGAATGCCTAATACTTTCCTTTTGGCTTGTTTTCTTGTTAGGG
GCATGGCTTAGTCCCTAAATAACATTGTGTGGTTTAATTCCTACTCCGTATCTCTTCTACCACTCTGGCC
ACTACGATAAGCAGGTAGCTGGGTTTTGTAGTGAGCTTGCTCCTTAAGTTACAGGAACTCTCCTTATAAT
AGACACTTCATTTTCCTAGTCCATCCCTCATGAAAAATGACTGACCACTGCTGGGCAGCAGGAGGGATGA
TGACCAACTAATTCCCAAACCCCAGTCTCATTGGTACCAGCCTTGGGGAACCACCTACACTTGAGCCACA
ATTGGTTTTGAAGTGCATTTACAAGGTTTGTCTATTTTCAGTTCTTTACTTTTTACATGCTGACACATAC
ATACACTGCCTAAATAGATCTCTTTCAGAAACAATCCTCAGATAACGCATAGCAAAATGGAGATGGAGAC
ATGATTTCTCATGCAACAGCTTCTCTAATTATACCTTAGAAATGTTCTCCTTTTTATCATCAAATCTGCT
CAAGAAGGGCTTTTTATAGTAGAATAATATCAGTGGATGAAAACAGCTTAACATTTTACCATGCTTAAGT
TTTAAGAATAAAATAAAAATTGGAAATAATTGGCCAAAATTGAAAGGAAAAATTTTTTTAAAATTTCTCT
AAATGTAGGCCTGGCTGGGCTTTGACCTTTTCCGTTTTTAAATCACTCACAGAGGGTGGGACAGGAGGAA
GAGTGAAGGAAAAGGTCAAACCTGTTTTAAGGGCAACCTGCCTTTGTTCTGAATTGGTCTTAAGAACATT
ACCAGCTCCAGGTTTAAATTGTTCAGTTTCATGCAGTTCCAATAGCTGATCATTGTTGAGATGAGGACAA
AATCCTTTGTCCTCACTAGTTTGCTTTACATTTTTGAAAAGTATTATTTTTGTCCAAGTGCTTATCAACT
AAACCTTGTGTTAGGTAAGAATGGAATTTATTAAGTGAATCAGTGTGACCCTTCTTGTCATAAGATTATC
TTAAAGCTGAAGCCAAAATATGCTTCAAAAGAAGAGGACTTTATTGTTCATTGTAGTTCATACATTCAAA
GCATCTGAACTGTAGTTTCTATAGCAAGCCAATTACATCCATAAGTGGAGAAGGAAATAGATAAATGTCA
AAGTATGATTGGTGGAGGGAGCAAGGTTGAAGATAATCTGGGGTTGAAATTTTCTAGTTTTCATTCTGTA
CATTTTTAGTTAGACATCAGATTTGAAATATTAATGTTTACCTTTCAATGTGTGGTATCAGCTGGACTCA
GTAACACCCCTTTCTTCAGCTGGGGATGGGGAATGGATTATTGGAAAATGGAAAGAAGAAAGTAACTAAA
AGCCTTCCTTTCACAGTTTCTGGCATCACTACCACTACTGATTAAACAAGAATAAGAGAACATTTTATCA
TCATCTGCTTTATTCACATAAATGAAGTTGTGATGAATAAATCTGCTTTTATGCAGACACAAGGAATTAA
GTGGCTTCGTCATTGTCCTTCTACCTCAAAGATAATTTATTCCAAAAGCTAAGATAAATGGAAGACTCTT
GAACTTGTGAACTGATGTGAAATGCAGAATCTCTTTTGAGTCTTTGCTGTTTGGAAGATTGAAAAATATT
GTTCAGCATGGGTGACCACCAGAAAGTAATCTTAAGCCATCTAGATGTCACAATTGAAACAAACTGGGGA
GTTGGTTGCTATTGTAAAATAAAATATACTGTTTTGAAAACTTTGTATTTTGATGTGACAATTTCTAACT
CACTGTCCCTAACCACACTAATTACCGTAAGTTCTTCATTTCTTTTTTCTTTTTCTTTTTAAATTAATAA
ATTAATTTATTTTTTGGAGATGGAGTCTCGCTTTGTTGCCCAGGCTGGAGTGCAGTGGTGCCATCTTGGC
TCACTGTAACCTCTGCCTCCTGGGTTCAAGCGATTCTCCTGCCTCAGCCTCACCAGTAGCTGGGATTACA
GTCATGAGCCACCATGCCTGGCTAATGGTTGTATTTTTAGTAGAGACGGGGTTTTGCCATGTTGGCCAGG
CTGGTCACGAACTCCTGACTTAAAGTGAAACACCTGCCTCGGCCTCCCAAAGTTCTGGGATTACAGGCGG
GAGCCACCGTGCCTGGCCTCATTTCTTTTTTTAAACTACCTTAATCACCCAGTGTGGGTAAATGGTTTGA
AGTCTCATTTCTTACAGCATCAGTTGCTTTGGTCAAGGATACTGAGAAGCACAAACCCAGTAAAAAATGT
GAGAAGCAAAAAACTTGAGGATCAAAAGTGGGAGAGGAGAAGGGTATAAACTGTAAGGCTGTGGGAATTA
AGCATTCATGAAAGAGGCCCAGACCCTGAGTAGGTGAAGGGATCTTCAGTGTTTCTAGAATTCGTAATCA
TGGTCATAGCTGTTTCCTGTGTGAAATTGTTATCCGCTCACAATTCCACACAACATACGAGCCGGAAGCA
TAAAGTGTAAAGCCTGGGGTGCCTAATGAGTGAGCTAACTCACATTAATTGCGTTGCGCTCACTGCCCGC
TTTCCAGTCGGGAAACCTGTCGTGCCAGCTGCATTAATGAATCGGCCAACGCGCGGGGAGAGGCGGTTTG
CGTATTGGGCGCTCTTCCGCTTCCTCGCTCACTGACTCGCTGCGCTCGGTCGTTCGGCTGCGGCGAGCGG
TATCAGCTCACTCAAAGGCGGTAATACGGTTATCCACAGAATCAGGGGATAACGCAGGAAAGAACATGTG
AGCAAAAGGCCAGCAAAAGGCCAGGAACCGTAAAAAGGCCGCGTTGCTGGCGTTTTTCCATAGGCTCCGC
CCCCCTGACGAGCATCACAAAAATCGACGCTCAAGTCAGAGGTGGCGAAACCCGACAGGACTATAAAGAT
ACCAGGCGTTTCCCCCTGGAAGCTCCCTCGTGCGCTCTCCTGTTCCGACCCTGCCGCTTACCGGATACCT
GTCCGCCTTTCTCCCTTCGGGAAGCGTGGCGCTTTCTCATAGCTCACGCTGTAGGTATCTCAGTTCGGTG
TAGGTCGTTCGCTCCAAGCTGGGCTGTGTGCACGAACCCCCCGTTCAGCCCGACCGCTGCGCCTTATCCG
GTAACTATCGTCTTGAGTCCAACCCGGTAAGACACGACTTATCGCCACTGGCAGCAGCCACTGGTAACAG
GATTAGCAGAGCGAGGTATGTAGGCGGTGCTACAGAGTTCTTGAAGTGGTGGCCTAACTACGGCTACACT
AGAAGAACAGTATTTGGTATCTGCGCTCTGCTGAAGCCAGTTACCTTCGGAAAAAGAGTTGGTAGCTCTT
GATCCGGCAAACAAACCACCGCTGGTAGCGGTGGTTTTTTTGTTTGCAAGCAGCAGATTACGCGCAGAAA
AAAAGGATCTCAAGAAGATCCTTTGATCTTTTCTACGGGGTCTGACGCTCAGTGGAACGAAAACTCACGT
TAAGGGATTTTGGTCATGAGATTATCAAAAAGGATCTTCACCTAGATCCTTTTAAATTAAAAATGAAGTT
TTAAATCAATCTAAAGTATATATGAGTAAACTTGGTCTGACAGTTACCAATGCTTAATCAGTGAGGCACC
TATCTCAGCGATCTGTCTATTTCGTTCATCCATAGTTGCCTGACTCCCCGTCGTGTAGATAACTACGATA
CGGGAGGGCTTACCATCTGGCCCCAGTGCTGCAATGATACCGCGAGACCCACGCTCACCGGCTCCAGATT
TATCAGCAATAAACCAGCCAGCCGGAAGGGCCGAGCGCAGAAGTGGTCCTGCAACTTTATCCGCCTCCAT
CCAGTCTATTAATTGTTGCCGGGAAGCTAGAGTAAGTAGTTCGCCAGTTAATAGTTTGCGCAACGTTGTT
GCCATTGCTACAGGCATCGTGGTGTCACGCTCGTCGTTTGGTATGGCTTCATTCAGCTCCGGTTCCCAAC
GATCAAGGCGAGTTACATGATCCCCCATGTTGTGCAAAAAAGCGGTTAGCTCCTTCGGTCCTCCGATCGT
TGTCAGAAGTAAGTTGGCCGCAGTGTTATCACTCATGGTTATGGCAGCACTGCATAATTCTCTTACTGTC
ATGCCATCCGTAAGATGCTTTTCTGTGACTGGTGAGTACTCAACCAAGTCATTCTGAGAATAGTGTATGC
GGCGACCGAGTTGCTCTTGCCCGGCGTCAATACGGGATAATACCGCGCCACATAGCAGAACTTTAAAAGT
GCTCATCATTGGAAAACGTTCTTCGGGGCGAAAACTCTCAAGGATCTTACCGCTGTTGAGATCCAGTTCG
ATGTAACCCACTCGTGCACCCAACTGATCTTCAGCATCTTTTACTTTCACCAGCGTTTCTGGGTGAGCAA
AAACAGGAAGGCAAAATGCCGCAAAAAAGGGAATAAGGGCGACACGGAAATGTTGAATACTCATACTCTT
CCTTTTTCAATATTATTGAAGCATTTATCAGGGTTATTGTCTCATGAGCGGATACATATTTGAATGTATT
TAGAAAAATAAACAAATAGGGGTTCCGCGCACATTTCCCCGAAAAGTGCCACCTGACGTCTAAGAAACCA
TTATTATCATGACATTAACCTATAAAAATAGGCGTATCACGAGGCCCTTTCGTC
