Features (pLannotate 1.2.2; 14 found; start..end, strand, type, name):
    137..236     +  misc_feature   bom (fragment): basis of mobility region from pBR322
    242..396     -  CDS            lacZα (fragment): LacZα fragment of β-galactosidase; lacZ fragment
    399..455     -  misc_feature   MCS: pUC18/19 multiple cloning site
    473..495     +  misc_feature   MCS (fragment): pUC18/19 multiple cloning site
   8351..8418    +  ncRNA          XIST intron: Accession: RF02266 - XIST 3' intron conserved motif
   9541..9750    +  CDS            C9orf85 (fragment): CI085_HUMAN - Experimental evidence at protein level: Swiss-Prot protein existence level 1. From Homo sapiens (Human).
  10108..10130   -  protein_bind   lac operator (fragment): The lac repressor binds to the lac operator to inhibit transcription in E. coli. This inhibition can be relieved by adding lactose or isopropyl-β-D-thiogalactopyranoside (IPTG). lac repressor encoded by lacI
  10134..10164   -  promoter       lac promoter: promoter for the E. coli lac operon
  10179..10200   -  protein_bind   CAP binding site: CAP binding activates transcription in the presence of cAMP. E. coli catabolite activator protein
  10213..10305   -  CDS            lacI (fragment): lac repressor; lacI; The lac repressor binds to the lac operator to inhibit transcription in E. coli. This inhibition can be relieved by adding lactose or isopropyl-β-D-thiogalactopyranoside (IPTG).
  10488..11076   -  rep_origin     ori: high-copy-number ColE1/pMB1/pBR322/pUC origin of replication
  11247..12107   -  CDS            AmpR: β-lactamase; bla; confers resistance to ampicillin, carbenicillin, and related antibiotics
  12108..12212   -  promoter       AmpR promoter: bla
  12307..35      +  CDS            rop (fragment) (across the origin): Rop protein, which maintains plasmids at low copy number; rop
>Addgene plasmid #24690 | G1A Sequencing Result | analyzer sequence | sequence record 394463
TCGCGCGTTTCGGTGATGACGGTGAAAACCTCTGACACATGCAGCTCCCGGAGACGGTCACAGCTTGTCT
GTAAGCGGATGCCGGGAGCAGACAAGCCCGTCAGGGCGCGTCAGCGGGTGTTGGCGGGTGTCGGGGCTGG
CTTAACTATGCGGCATCAGAGCAGATTGTACTGAGAGTGCACCATATGCGGTGTGAAATACCGCACAGAT
GCGTAAGGAGAAAATACCGCATCAGGCGCCATTCGCCATTCAGGCTGCGCAACTGTTGGGAAGGGCGATC
GGTGCGGGCCTCTTCGCTATTACGCCAGCTGGCGAAAGGGGGATGTGCTGCAAGGCGATTAAGTTGGGTA
ACGCCAGGGTTTTCCCAGTCACGACGTTGTAAAACGACGGCCAGTGCCAAGCTTGCATGCCTGCAGGTCG
ACTCTAGAGGATCCCCGGGTACCGAGCTCGAATTCGAGCTCGCCCGGGGATCGATCCTCTAGAGTCGACC
TGCAGCCCAAGCTTGGATCCGCCCACCTCAACCTCCCAAAGTGCTGGGATTATGGGCGTGAGCCACCGCG
CCCGGCAGTTCTGGTCTTTAACTAAGGTATAAGGCTATGACTGGTAGTGGTGTCTCTAGTGACTCATCAA
GTGATATTTGGCAAGACATTTTCCCATTTATGCCAGTTTCCTATTCTGTTGAATGAGGAAATTTTCTCTC
TAAAGACCTAAAAGTTTTGACTTTATAGGTTTCAAAGTTCTGTGGAAACATTTTCTATTGCTTATTAATT
TGAATCTTATGTAACTCTAGCACAGTACTCAATATTTATGGCATTTACATGGTTTATCTCATGTTTTTTT
ATAGCTCTTCATTGTTCCTATCTGCCAAATCATTATACTTCCTACAAGCAGTGCAGAGAGCTGAGTCTTC
AGCAGGTCCAAGAAATTTGAACACACTGAAGGAAGTCAGCCTTCCCACCTGAAGATCAACATGCCTGGCA
CTCTAGCACTTGAGGATAGCTGAATGAAGTAAGTTGTTGATGTTGCAGTCCTGTGAGGATCACTTCAGAA
CTGTTATAACAGCTGTTTTTTGGGAGCTGGTGTTGGATGGGGTGTGTTGGTCTAATGTGAAGTGGGGCTA
AATGTGAGATGGAAAGATGACCAGTCTTCCATATTACTGACTGGGTTCACTGAAGCAACTCAAAGACATT
ATGGTCTTCTTACCAGTTGTATCACAGAAGAATTTAGCCTTTGCTTGTGTGTTCTATGTCTTCACTGTAT
AGGCCCTCTGTCATTCTTAGAGCCTTAAACGTTGAGAAGCTTAAAACACCATTTCTGCTTTCTGCTGAAA
GGGTAACCCTTTCTCATCTCCGTTTGTGAGAGACTCTGTCGTCAGTTAAGATTAGTGTAAAAAGAAAACT
AAACTCTGAAGTAGCCATTATAAAAGTGTGAGAATGAAGTCAGTTTTCTAAAGAGTTGGGGAAAGGTGAT
GCTAAAGGAGGGGATTGAGCAAGTCCTATCAAAGAGCCTTTTATGAAAATACTTAGTCATCTGTGACATC
CCATTTGGCTCTTCCAGAAATCCTAGTAAATAGTTGTAACAGGATGTTAAGAGGCATACATTGTGTGTTT
TAAATCCTCTGCTACTCATTAGGTATATGACCTTTGACAACTTAAAGTCTCTAGACTTCTCTGTTTGTGA
GGGTTAAATGAAATCATGTATGTAAAGTGCTCACCTATTGCAGTGCCTGGCACATGTCAAGTAAAAGGTA
ACCCAAGAAGACTCATAAGTTCATTTCCCACAATATAAGTGACCACTAGCACTATCAGGTAGCAGGCAGA
GTTGGCATGCTTTGGTTCTATGTAAGAAATCCCTAAGGTAAAAGTTTATAAATAGAAGAGCATCTGTGTT
GGTATTGGTGGTTGTTATTATTGTAGTACTATAAGTAGTATTCGTAGTAACAATAGTTTATTATAATTAC
TAATGACACTTTTTGATTTTTTTTATCTTTCTGTGATGCTTTTCATGCCTCTTGTGCCCCTCACTGTATC
TTGCCTCTTCTACTACTTACTTCCTCTGAATGTCTGCCTTTGCTTATCTCTTGCACTCAAGTGTGTATTT
CTTTGTCTCTTTCTTTCTTGTCTTTGCTCTTTGTTCTCTATCTAAAGTGTGTCTTACCCATTTCCATGTT
TCTCTTGCTAATTTCTTTCGTGTGTGCCTTTGCCTCATTTTCTCTTTTTGTTCACAAGAGTGGTCTGTGT
CTTGTCTTAGACATATCTCTCATTTTTCATTTTGTTGCTATTTCTCTTTGCTCTCCTAGATGTGGCTCTT
CTTTCACGCTTTATTTCATGTCTCCTTTTTGGGTCACATGCTGTGTGCTTTTTGTCCTTTTCTTGTTCTG
TCTACCTCTCCTTTCTCTGCCTACCTCTCTTTTCTCTTTGTGAACTGTGATTATTTGTTACCCCTTCCCC
TTCTCGTTCGTTTTAAATTTCACCTTTTTTCTGAGTCTGGCCTCCTTTCTGCTGTTTCTACTTTTTATCT
CACATTTCTCATTTCTGCATTTCCTTTCTGCCTCTCTTGGGCTATTCTCTCTCTCCTCCCCTGCGTGCCT
CAGCATCTCTTGCTGTTTGTGATTTTCTATTTCAGTATTAATCTCTGTTGGCTTGTATTTGTTCTCTGCT
TCTTCCCTTTCTACTCACCTTTGAGTATTTCAGCCTCTTCATGAATCTATCTCCCTCTCTTTGATTTCAT
GTAATCTCTCCTTAAATATTTCTTTGCATATGTGGGCAAGTGTACGTGTGTGTGTGTCATGTGTGGCAGA
GGGGCTTCCTAACCCCTGCCTGATAGGTGCAGAACGTCGGCTATCAGAGCAAGCATTGTGGAGCGGTTCC
TTATGCCAGGCTGCCATGTGAGATGATCCAAGACCAAAACAAGGCCCTAGACTGCAGTAAAACCCAGAAC
TCAAGTAGGGCAGAAGGTGGAAGGCTCATATGGATAGAAGGCCCAAAGTATAAGACAGATGGTTTGAGAC
TTGAGACCCGAGGACTAAGATGGAAAGCCCATGTTCCAAGATAGATAGAAGCCTCAGGCCTGAAACCAAC
AAAAGCCTCAAGAGCCAAGAAAACAGAGGGTGGCCTGAATTGGACCGAAGGCCTGAGTTGGATGGAAGTC
TCAAGGCTTGAGTTAGAAGTCTTAAGACCTGGGACAGGACACATGGAAGGCCTAAGAACTGAGACTTGTG
ACACAAGGCCAACGACCTAAGATTAGCCCAGGGTTGTAGCTGGAAGACCTACAACCCAAGGATGGAAGGC
CCCTGTCACAAAGCCTACCTAGATGGATAGAGGACCCAAGCGAAAAAGGTATCTCAAGACTAACGGCCGG
AATCTGGAGGCCCATGACCCAGAACCCAGGAAGGATAGAAGCTTGAAGACCTGGGGAAATCCCAAGATGA
GAACCCTAAACCCTACCTCTTTTCTATTGTTTACACTTCTTACTCTTAGATATTTCCAGTTCTCCTGTTT
ATCTTTAAGCCTGATTCTTTTGAGATGTACTTTTTGATGTTGCCGGTTACCTTTAGATTGACAGTATTAT
GCCTGGGCCAGTCTTGAGCCAGCTTTAAATCACAGCTTTTACCTATTTGTTAGGCTATAGTGTTTTGTAA
ACTTCTGTTTCTATTCACATCTTCTCCACTTGAGAGAGACACCAAAATCCAGTCAGTATCTAATCTGGCT
TTTGTTAACTTCCCTCAGGAGCAGACATTCATATAGGTGATACTGTATTTCAGTCCTTTCTTTTGACCCC
AGAAGCCCTAGACTGAGAAGATAAAATGGTCAGGTTGTTGGGGAAAAAAAAGTGCCAGGCTCTCTAGAGA
AAAATGTGAAGAGATGCTCCAGGCCAATGAGAAGAATTAGACAAGAAATACACAGATGTGCCAGACTTCT
GAGAAGCACCTGCCAGCAACAGCTTCCTTCTTTGAGCTTAGGTGAGCAGGATTCTGGGGTTTGGGATTTC
TAGTGATGGTTATGGAAAGGGTGACTGTGCCTGGGACAAAGCGAGGTCCCAAGGGGACAGCCTGAACTCC
CTGCTCATAGTAGTGGCCAAATAATTTGGTGGACTGTGCCAACGCTACTCCTGGGTTTAATACCCATCTC
TAGGCTTAAAGATGAGAGAACCTGGGACTGTTGAGCATGTTTAATACTTTCCTTGATTTTTTTCTTCCTG
TTTATGTGGGAAGTTGATTTAAATGACTGATAATGTGTATGAAAGCACTGTAAAACATAAGAGAAAAACC
AATTAGTGTATTGGCAATCATGCAGTTAACATTTGAAAGTGCAGTGTAAATTGTGAAGCATTATGTAAAT
CAGGGGTCCACAGTTTTTCTGTAAGGGGTCAAATCATAAATACTTTAGACTGTGGGCCATATGGTTTCTG
TTACATATTTGTTTTTTAAACAACGTTTTTATAAGGTCAAAATCATTCTTAGTTTTTGAGCCAATTGGAT
TTGGCCTGCTGTTCATAGCTTACCACCCCCTGATGTATTATTTGTTATTCAGAGAAAATTTCTGAATACT
ACTAGTTTCCTTTTCTGTGCCTGTCCCTGTGCTAGGCACTAAAAATGCAATGATTATTGATATCTAGGTG
ACCTGAAAAAAAATAGTGAATGTGCTTTGTAAACTGTAAAGCACTTGTATTCTACTGTGATAAGCGTTGT
GGATACAAAGAAAGGAGCAAGCATAAAAAAGTGCTCTTTCAAAAGGATATAGTACTATGCAGACACAAGG
AATTGTTTGATAAATGAATAAATTATATGTATATTTGAGGCCAATTTGTGTTTGCTGCTCTGGTAATTTT
GAGTAAAAATGCAGTATTCCAGGTATCAGAAACGAAAACACATGGAAACTGCTTTTAAACTTTAAAATAT
ACTGAAAACATAAGGGACTAAGCTTGTTGTGGTCACCTATAATGTGCCAGATACCATGCTGGGTGCTAGA
GCTACCAAAGGGGGAAAAGTATTCTCATAGAACAAAAAATTTCAGAAAGGTGCATATTAAAGTGCTTTGT
AAACTAAAGCATGATACAAATGTCAATGGGCTACATATTTATGAATGAATGAATGGATGAATGAATATTA
AGTGCCTCTTACATACCAGCTATTTTGGGTACTGTAAAATACAAGATTAATTCTCCTATGTAATAAGAGG
AAAGTTTATCCTCTATACTATTCAGATGTAAGGAATGATATATTGCTTAATTTTAAACAATCAAGACTTT
ACTGGTGAGGTTAAGTTAAATTATTACTGATACATTTTTCCAGGTAACCAGGAAAGAGCTAGTATGAGGA
AATGAAGTAATAGATGTGAGATCCAGACCGAAAGTCACTTAATTCAGCTTGCGAATGTGCTTTCTAAATT
ATAAAGCACTTGTAAATGAAAAATTTGATGCTTTCTGTATGAATAAAACTTTCTGTAAGCTAGGTATTGT
CTCTACAAAATTCTCATTGTATAGTTAAACCACAGTGAGAAGGGTTCTATAAGTAGTTATACAAACCAAG
GGTTTAAATACCTGTTAAATAGATCAATTTTGATTGCCTACTATGTGAACTCACTGTTAAAGGCACTGAA
AATTTATCATATTTCATTTAGCCACAGCCAAAAATAAGGCAATACCTATGTTAGCATTTTGTGAACTCTA
AGGCACCATATAAATGTAACTGTTGATTTTCTCACTTGGTGCTGGGTACTAGGTTTATAAAATTGTATGA
TAGTTATTATATTGTGCAAATAAAGTAGGAAAATTTGAATAACAATGATTATCTTTTGAATACGCATACG
CAAGGGATTGGTTGTCTGAAGAATGCCACTATAGTAGTTATCTATTGTGTGCCAATCTCATTGCTAGGCA
TTGGGGATGCAAAGATAAACCATCTTTATTGTGTCTTGGGTAGCAGAAGAAAATATGTGTAAAATCAATT
TATAATTTGTAAACTGCCACCCATATATAAGCTATATCTGCTGAATGATCATTGATTACTCTTATCCTTA
GAGATAACAACTGGGGGCACAAACATTTATTATCATTATTGAACCTACAACAGAGATCTATGTGTAGATT
TACAAAGCCTACAGTTCTATACAGATAGGAATGAACTATTGGCTTACTGAATGGTGATTACTTTCTGTGG
GGCTCGGAACTACATGCCCTAGGATATAAAAATGATGTTATCATTATAGAGTGCTCACAGAAGGAAATGA
AGTAATATAGGTGTGAGATCCAGACCAAAAGTCATTTAACAAGTTTATTCAGTGATGAAAACATGGGACA
AATGGACTAATATAAGGCAGTGTACTAAGCTGAGTAGAGAGATAAAGTCCTGTCCAGAAGATACATGCTT
CCTGGCCTGATTGAGGAGATGGAAAATTTTTGCAAAAAACAAGGTGTTGTGGTCTTCCATCCAGTTTCTT
AAGTGCTGATGATAAAAGTGAATTAGACCCACCTTGACCTGGCCTACAGAAGTAAAGGAGTAAAAATAAA
TGCCTCAGGCGTGCTTTTTGATTCATTTGATAAACAAAGCATCTTTTATGTGGAATATACCATTCTGGGT
CCTGAGGATAAGAGAGATGAGGGCATTAGATCACTGACAGCTGAAGATAGAAGAACATCTTTGGTTTGAT
TGTTTAAATAATATTTCAATGCCTATTCTCTGCAAGGTACTATGTTTCGTAAATTAAATAGGTCTGGCCC
AGAAGACCCACTCAATTGCCTTTGAGATTAAAAAAAAAAAAAAAAAGAAAGAAAAATGCAAGTTTCTTTC
AAAATAAAGAGACATTTTTCCTAGTTTCAGGAATCCCCCAAATCACTTCCTCATTGGCTTAGTTTAAAGC
CAGGAGACTGATAAAAGGGCTCAGGGTTTGTTCTTTAATTCATTAACTAAACATTCTGCTTTTATTACAG
TTAAATGGTTCAAGATGTAACAACTAGTTTTAAAGGTATTTGCTCATTGGTCTGGCTTAGAGACAGGAAG
ACATATGAGCAATAAAAAAAAGATTCTTTTGCATTTACCAATTTAGTAAAAATTTATTAAAACTGAATAA
AGTGCTGTTCTTAAGTGCTTGAAAGACGTAAACCAAAGTGCACTTTATCTCATTTATCTTATGGTGGAAA
CACAGGAACAAATTCTCTAAGAGACTGTGTTTCTTTAGTTGAGAAGAAACTTCATTGAGTAGCTGTGATA
TGTTCGATACTAAGGAAAAACTAAACAGATCACCTTTGACATGCGTTGTAGAGTGGGAATAAGAGAGGGC
TTTTTATTTTTTCGTTCATACGAGTATTGATGAAGATGATACTAAATGCTAAATGAAATATATCTGCTCC
AAAAGGCATTTATTCTGACTTGGAGATGCAACAAAAACACAAAAATGGAATGAAGTGATACTCTTCATCA
AACAGAAGTGACTGTTATCTCAACCATTTTGTTAAATCCTAAACAGAAAACAAAAAAAATCATGACGAAA
AGACACTTGCTTATTAATTGGCTTGGAAAGTAGAATATAGGAGAAAGGTTACTGTTTATTTTTTTTCATG
TATTCATTCATTCTACAAATATATTCGGGTGCCAATAGGTACTTGGTATAAGGTTTTTGGCCCCAGAGAC
ATGGGAAAAAAATGCATGCCTTCCCAGAGAATGCCTAATACTTTCCTTTTGGCTTGTTTTCTTGTTAGGG
GCATGGCTTAGTCCCTAAATAACATTGTGTGGTTTAATTCCTACTCCGTATCTCTTCTACCACTCTGGCC
ACTACGATAAGCAGGTAGCTGGGTTTTGTAGTGAGCTTGCTCCTTAAGTTACAGGAACTCTCCTTATAAT
AGACACTTCATTTTCCTAGTCCATCCCTCATGAAAAATGACTGACCACTGCTGGGCAGCAGGAGGGATGA
TGACCAACTAATTCCCAAACCCCAGTCTCATTGGTACCAGCCTTGGGGAACCACCTACACTTGAGCCACA
ATTGGTTTTGAAGTGCATTTACAAGGTTTGTCTATTTTCAGTTCTTTACTTTTTACATGCTGACACATAC
ATACACTGCCTAAATAGATCTCTTTCAGAAACAATCCTCAGATAACGCATAGCAAAATGGAGATGGAGAC
ATGATTTCTCATGCAACAGCTTCTCTAATTATACCTTAGAAATGTTCTCCTTTTTATCATCAAATCTGCT
CAAGAAGGGCTTTTTATAGTAGAATAATATCAGTGGATGAAAACAGCTTAACATTTTACCATGCTTAAGT
TTTAAGAATAAAATAAAAATTGGAAATAATTGGCCAAAATTGAAAGGAAAAATTTTTTTAAAATTTCTCT
AAATGTAGGCCTGGCTGGGCTTTGACCTTTTCCGTTTTTAAATCACTCACAGAGGGTGGGACAGGAGGAA
GAGTGAAGGAAAAGGTCAAACCTGTTTTAAGGGCAACCTGCCTTTGTTCTGAATTGGTCTTAAGAACATT
ACCAGCTCCAGGTTTAAATTGTTCAGTTTCATGCAGTTCCAATAGCTGATCATTGTTGAGATGAGGACAA
AATCCTTTGTCCTCACTAGTTTGCTTTACATTTTTGAAAAGTATTATTTTTGTCCAAGTGCTTATCAACT
AAACCTTGTGTTAGGTAAGAATGGAATTTATTAAGTGAATCAGTGTGACCCTTCTTGTCATAAGATTATC
TTAAAGCTGAAGCCAAAATATGCTTCAAAAGAAGAGGACTTTATTGTTCATTGTAGTTCATACATTCAAA
GCATCTGAACTGTAGTTTCTATAGCAAGCCAATTACATCCATAAGTGGAGAAGGAAATAGATAAATGTCA
AAGTATGATTGGTGGAGGGAGCAAGGTTGAAGATAATCTGGGGTTGAAATTTTCTAGTTTTCATTCTGTA
CATTTTTAGTTAGACATCAGATTTGAAATATTAATGTTTACCTTTCAATGTGTGGTATCAGCTGGACTCA
GTAACACCCCTTTCTTCAGCTGGGGATGGGGAATGGATTATTGGAAAATGGAAAGAAGAAAGTAACTAAA
AGCCTTCCTTTCACAGTTTCTGGCATCACTACCACTACTGATTAAACAAGAATAAGAGAACATTTTATCA
TCATCTGCTTTATTCACATAAATGAAGTTGTGATGAATAAATCTGCTTTTATGCAGACACAAGGAATTAA
GTGGCTTCGTCATTGTCCTTCTACCTCAAAGATAATTTATTCCAAAAGCTAAGATAAATGGAAGACTCTT
GAACTTGTGAACTGATGTGAAATGCAGAATCTCTTTTGAGTCTTTGCTGTTTGGAAGATTGAAAAATATT
GTTCAGCATGGGTGACCACCAGAAAGTAATCTTAAGCCATCTAGATGTCACAATTGAAACAAACTGGGGA
GTTGGTTGCTATTGTAAAATAAAATATACTGTTTTGAAAACTTTGTATTTTGATGTGACAATTTCTAACT
CACTGTCCCTAACCACACTAATTACCGTAAGTTCTTCATTTCTTTTTTCTTTTTCTTTTTAAATTAATAA
ATTAATTTATTTTTTGGAGATGGAGTCTCGCTTTGTTGCCCAGGCTGGAGTGCAGTGGTGCCATCTTGGC
TCACTGTAACCTCTGCCTCCTGGGTTCAAGCGATTCTCCTGCCTCAGCCTCACCAGTAGCTGGGATTACA
GTCATGAGCCACCATGCCTGGCTAATGGTTGTATTTTTAGTAGAGACGGGGTTTTGCCATGTTGGCCAGG
CTGGTCACGAACTCCTGACTTAAAGTGAAACACCTGCCTCGGCCTCCCAAAGTTCTGGGATTACAGGCGG
GAGCCACCGTGCCTGGCCTCATTTCTTTTTTTAAACTACCTTAATCACCCAGTGTGGGTAAATGGTTTGA
AGTCTCATTTCTTACAGCATCAGTTGCTTTGGTCAAGGATACTGAGAAGCACAAACCCAGTAAAAAATGT
GAGAAGCAAAAAACTTGAGGATCAAAAGTGGGAGAGGAGAAGGGTATAAACTGTAAGGCTGTGGGAATTA
AGCATTCATGAAAGAGGCCCAGACCCTGAGTRKSTGWAKRSMKYYKMMSTSTWKCTAGARYTTGGCGTAA
TCATGGTCATAGCTGTTTCCTGTGTGAAATTGTTATCCGCTCACAATTCCACACAACATACGAGCCGGAA
GCATAAAGTGTAAAGCCTGGGGTGCCTAATGAGTGAGCTAACTCACATTAATTGCGTTGCGCTCACTGCC
CGCTTTCCAGTCGGGAAACCTGTCGTGCCAGCTGCATTAATGAATCGGCCAACGCGCGGGGAGAGGCGGT
TTGCGTATTGGGCGCTCTTCCGCTTCCTCGCTCACTGACTCGCTGCGCTCGGTCGTTCGGCTGCGGCGAG
CGGTATCAGCTCACTCAAAGGCGGTAATACGGTTATCCACAGAATCAGGGGATAACGCAGGAAAGAACAT
GTGAGCAAAAGGCCAGCAAAAGGCCAGGAACCGTAAAAAGGCCGCGTTGCTGGCGTTTTTCCATAGGCTC
CGCCCCCCTGACGAGCATCACAAAAATCGACGCTCAAGTCAGAGGTGGCGAAACCCGACAGGACTATAAA
GATACCAGGCGTTTCCCCCTGGAAGCTCCCTCGTGCGCTCTCCTGTTCCGACCCTGCCGCTTACCGGATA
CCTGTCCGCCTTTCTCCCTTCGGGAAGCGTGGCGCTTTCTCATAGCTCACGCTGTAGGTATCTCAGTTCG
GTGTAGGTCGTTCGCTCCAAGCTGGGCTGTGTGCACGAACCCCCCGTTCAGCCCGACCGCTGCGCCTTAT
CCGGTAACTATCGTCTTGAGTCCAACCCGGTAAGACACGACTTATCGCCACTGGCAGCAGCCACTGGTAA
CAGGATTAGCAGAGCGAGGTATGTAGGCGGTGCTACAGAGTTCTTGAAGTGGTGGCCTAACTACGGCTAC
ACTAGAAGAACAGTATTTGGTATCTGCGCTCTGCTGAAGCCAGTTACCTTCGGAAAAAGAGTTGGTAGCT
CTTGATCCGGCAAACAAACCACCGCTGGTAGCGGTGGTTTTTTTGTTTGCAAGCAGCAGATTACGCGCAG
AAAAAAAGGATCTCAAGAAGATCCTTTGATCTTTTCTACGGGGTCTGACGCTCAGTGGAACGAAAACTCA
CGTTAAGGGATTTTGGTCATGAGATTATCAAAAAGGATCTTCACCTAGATCCTTTTAAATTAAAAATGAA
GTTTTAAATCAATCTAAAGTATATATGAGTAAACTTGGTCTGACAGTTACCAATGCTTAATCAGTGAGGC
ACCTATCTCAGCGATCTGTCTATTTCGTTCATCCATAGTTGCCTGACTCCCCGTCGTGTAGATAACTACG
ATACGGGAGGGCTTACCATCTGGCCCCAGTGCTGCAATGATACCGCGAGACCCACGCTCACCGGCTCCAG
ATTTATCAGCAATAAACCAGCCAGCCGGAAGGGCCGAGCGCAGAAGTGGTCCTGCAACTTTATCCGCCTC
CATCCAGTCTATTAATTGTTGCCGGGAAGCTAGAGTAAGTAGTTCGCCAGTTAATAGTTTGCGCAACGTT
GTTGCCATTGCTACAGGCATCGTGGTGTCACGCTCGTCGTTTGGTATGGCTTCATTCAGCTCCGGTTCCC
AACGATCAAGGCGAGTTACATGATCCCCCATGTTGTGCAAAAAAGCGGTTAGCTCCTTCGGTCCTCCGAT
CGTTGTCAGAAGTAAGTTGGCCGCAGTGTTATCACTCATGGTTATGGCAGCACTGCATAATTCTCTTACT
GTCATGCCATCCGTAAGATGCTTTTCTGTGACTGGTGAGTACTCAACCAAGTCATTCTGAGAATAGTGTA
TGCGGCGACCGAGTTGCTCTTGCCCGGCGTCAATACGGGATAATACCGCGCCACATAGCAGAACTTTAAA
AGTGCTCATCATTGGAAAACGTTCTTCGGGGCGAAAACTCTCAAGGATCTTACCGCTGTTGAGATCCAGT
TCGATGTAACCCACTCGTGCACCCAACTGATCTTCAGCATCTTTTACTTTCACCAGCGTTTCTGGGTGAG
CAAAAACAGGAAGGCAAAATGCCGCAAAAAAGGGAATAAGGGCGACACGGAAATGTTGAATACTCATACT
CTTCCTTTTTCAATATTATTGAAGCATTTATCAGGGTTATTGTCTCATGAGCGGATACATATTTGAATGT
ATTTAGAAAAATAAACAAATAGGGGTTCCGCGCACATTTCCCCGAAAAGTGCCACCTGACGTCGACGGAT
CGGGAGATCTCCYGANNNTMMCCTATRRWRMWMKSCGTATCACGAGGCCCTTTCGTC
