>Addgene plasmid #24690 | G1A | addgene partial sequence | sequence record 30659 | 24690 with M13-rev
TTCACCTACTCAGGGTCTGGGCCTCTTTCATGAATGCTTAATTCCCACAGCCTTACAGTTTATACCCTTC
TCCTCTCCCACTTTTGATCCTCAAGTTTTTTGCTTCTCACATTTTTTACTGGGTTTGTGCTTCTCAGTAT
CCTTGACCAAAGCAACTGATGCTGTAAGAAATGAGACTTCAAACCATTTACCCACACTGGGTGATTAAGG
TAGTTTAAAAAAAGAAATGAGGCCAGGCACGGTGGCTCCCGCCTGTAATCCCAGAACTTTGGGAGGCCGA
GGCAGGTGTTTCACTTTAAGTCAGGAGTTCGTGACCAGCCTGGCCAACATGGCAAAACCCCGTCTCTACT
AAAAATACAACCATTAGCCAGGCATGGTGGCTCATGACTGTAATCCCAGCTACTGGTGAGGCTGAGGCAG
GAGAATCGCTTGAACCCAGGAGGCAGAGGTTACAGTGAGCCAAGATGGCACCACTGCACTCCAGCCTGGG
CAACAAAGCGAGACTCCATCTCCAAAAAATAAATTAATTTATTAATTTAAAAAGAAAAAGAAAAAAGAAA
TGAAGAACTTACGGTAATTAGTGTGGTTAGGGACAGTGAGTTAGAAATTGTCACATCAAAATACAAAGTT
TTCAAAACAGTATATTTTATTTTACAATAGCAACCAACTCCCCAGTTTGTTTCAATTGTGACATCTAGAT
GGCTTAAGATTACTTTCTGGTGGTCACCCATGCTGAACAATATTTTTCAATCTTCCAAACAGCAAAGACT
CAAAAGAGATTCTGCATTTCACATCAGTTCACAAGTTCAAGAGTCTTCCATTTATCTTAGCTTTTGGAAT
AAATTATCTTTGAGGTAGAAGGACAATGACGAAGCCACTTAATTCCTTGTGTCTGCATAAAAGCAGATTT
ATTCATCACAACTTCATTTATGTGAATAAA
